>Addgene plasmid #144148 | TFORF2689 | addgene full sequence | sequence record 396213 | Addgene NGS Result
TTAATGTAGTCTTATGCAATACTCTTGTAGTCTTGCAACATGGTAACGATGAGTTAGCAACATGCCTTAC
AAGGAGAGAAAAAGCACCGTGCATGCCGATTGGTGGAAGTAAGGTGGTACGATCGTGCCTTATTAGGAAG
GCAACAGACGGGTCTGACATGGATTGGACGAACCACTGAATTGCCGCATTGCAGAGATATTGTATTTAAG
TGCCTAGCTCGATACATAAACGGGTCTCTCTGGTTAGACCAGATCTGAGCCTGGGAGCTCTCTGGCTAAC
TAGGGAACCCACTGCTTAAGCCTCAATAAAGCTTGCCTTGAGTGCTTCAAGTAGTGTGTGCCCGTCTGTT
GTGTGACTCTGGTAACTAGAGATCCCTCAGACCCTTTTAGTCAGTGTGGAAAATCTCTAGCAGTGGCGCC
CGAACAGGGACTTGAAAGCGAAAGGGAAACCAGAGGAGCTCTCTCGACGCAGGACTCGGCTTGCTGAAGC
GCGCACGGCAAGAGGCGAGGGGCGGCGACTGGTGAGTACGCCAAAAATTTTGACTAGCGGAGGCTAGAAG
GAGAGAGATGGGTGCGAGAGCGTCAGTATTAAGCGGGGGAGAATTAGATCGCGATGGGAAAAAATTCGGT
TAAGGCCAGGGGGAAAGAAAAAATATAAATTAAAACATATAGTATGGGCAAGCAGGGAGCTAGAACGATT
CGCAGTTAATCCTGGCCTGTTAGAAACATCAGAAGGCTGTAGACAAATACTGGGACAGCTACAACCATCC
CTTCAGACAGGATCAGAAGAACTTAGATCATTATATAATACAGTAGCAACCCTCTATTGTGTGCATCAAA
GGATAGAGATAAAAGACACCAAGGAAGCTTTAGACAAGATAGAGGAAGAGCAAAACAAAAGTAAGACCAC
CGCACAGCAAGCGGCCGCTGATCTTCAGACCTGGAGGAGGAGATATGAGGGACAATTGGAGAAGTGAATT
ATATAAATATAAAGTAGTAAAAATTGAACCATTAGGAGTAGCACCCACCAAGGCAAAGAGAAGAGTGGTG
CAGAGAGAAAAAAGAGCAGTGGGAATAGGAGCTTTGTTCCTTGGGTTCTTGGGAGCAGCAGGAAGCACTA
TGGGCGCAGCGTCAATGACGCTGACGGTACAGGCCAGACAATTATTGTCTGGTATAGTGCAGCAGCAGAA
CAATTTGCTGAGGGCTATTGAGGCGCAACAGCATCTGTTGCAACTCACAGTCTGGGGCATCAAGCAGCTC
CAGGCAAGAATCCTGGCTGTGGAAAGATACCTAAAGGATCAACAGCTCCTGGGGATTTGGGGTTGCTCTG
GAAAACTCATTTGCACCACTGCTGTGCCTTGGAATGCTAGTTGGAGTAATAAATCTCTGGAACAGATTTG
GAATCACACGACCTGGATGGAGTGGGACAGAGAAATTAACAATTACACAAGCTTAATACACTCCTTAATT
GAAGAATCGCAAAACCAGCAAGAAAAGAATGAACAAGAATTATTGGAATTAGATAAATGGGCAAGTTTGT
GGAATTGGTTTAACATAACAAATTGGCTGTGGTATATAAAATTATTCATAATGATAGTAGGAGGCTTGGT
AGGTTTAAGAATAGTTTTTGCTGTACTTTCTATAGTGAATAGAGTTAGGCAGGGATATTCACCATTATCG
TTTCAGACCCACCTCCCAACCCCGAGGGGACCCATGCATTGCATCTCAATTAGTCAGCAACCAGGTGTGG
AAAGTCCCCAGGCTCCCCAGCAGGCAGAAGTATGCAAAGCATGCGTCTCAATTAGTCAGCAACCATAGTC
CCGCCCCTAACTCCGCCCATCCCGCCCCTAACTCCGCCCAGTTCCGCCCATTCTCCGCCCCATGGCTGAC
TAATTTTTTTTATTTATGCAGAGGCCGAGGCCGCCTCGGCCTCTGAGCTATTCCAGAAGTAGTGAGGAGG
CTTTTTTGGAGGCCTAGGCTTTTGCAAAAAGCTTTCTAGAGGTACCACCGGAGCTTACCATGACCGAGTA
CAAGCCCACGGTGCGCCTCGCCACCCGCGACGACGTCCCCAGGGCCGTACGCACCCTCGCCGCCGCGTTC
GCCGACTACCCCGCCACGCGCCACACCGTCGATCCGGACCGCCACATCGAGCGGGTCACCGAGCTGCAAG
AACTCTTCCTCACGCGCGTCGGGCTCGACATCGGCAAGGTGTGGGTCGCGGACGACGGCGCCGCCGTGGC
GGTCTGGACCACGCCGGAGAGCGTCGAAGCGGGGGCGGTGTTCGCCGAGATCGGCCCGCGCATGGCCGAG
TTGAGCGGTTCCCGGCTGGCCGCGCAGCAACAGATGGAAGGCCTCCTGGCGCCGCACCGGCCCAAGGAGC
CCGCGTGGTTCCTGGCCACCGTCGGCGTCTCGCCCGACCACCAGGGCAAGGGTCTGGGCAGCGCCGTCGT
GCTCCCCGGAGTGGAGGCGGCCGAGCGCGCCGGGGTGCCCGCCTTCCTGGAGACCTCCGCGCCCCGCAAC
CTCCCCTTCTACGAGCGGCTCGGCTTCACCGTCACCGCCGACGTCGAGGTGCCCGAAGGACCGCGCACCT
GGTGCATGACCCGCAAGCCCGGTGCCAGTTAACGAATTCTAGATCTTGAGACAAATGGCAGTATTCATCC
ACAATTTTAAAAGAAAAGGGGGGATTGGGGGGTACAGTGCAGGGGAAAGAATAGTAGACATAATAGCAAC
AGACATACAAACTAAAGAATTACAAAAACAAATTACAAAAATTCAAAATTTTCGGGTTTATTACAGGGAC
AGCAGAGATCCACTTTGGCGCCGGCTCGAGGCCTGCAGGTGCAAAGATGGATAAAGTTTTAAACAGAGAG
GAATCTTTGCAGCTAATGGACCTTCTAGGTCTTGAAAGGAGTGGGAATTGGCTCCGGTGCCCGTCAGTGG
GCAGAGCGCACATCGCCCACAGTCCCCGAGAAGTTGGGGGGAGGGGTCGGCAATTGAACCGGTGCCTAGA
GAAGGTGGCGCGGGGTAAACTGGGAAAGTGATGTCGTGTACTGGCTCCGCCTTTTTCCCGAGGGTGGGGG
AGAACCGTATATAAGTGCAGTAGTCGCCGTGAACGTTCTTTTTCGCAACGGGTTTGCCGCCAGAACACAG
GTAAGTGCCGTGTGTGGTTCCCGCGGGCCTGGCCTCTTTACGGGTTATGGCCCTTGCGTGCCTTGAATTA
CTTCCACCTGGCTGCAGTACGTGATTCTTGATCCCGAGCTTCGGGTTGGAAGTGGGTGGGAGAGTTCGAG
GCCTTGCGCTTAAGGAGCCCCTTCGCCTCGTGCTTGAGTTGAGGCCTGGCCTGGGCGCTGGGGCCGCCGC
GTGCGAATCTGGTGGCACCTTCGCGCCTGTCTCGCTGCTTTCGATAAGTCTCTAGCCATTTAAAATTTTT
GATGACCTGCTGCGACGCTTTTTTTCTGGCAAGATAGTCTTGTAAATGCGGGCCAAGATCTGCACACTGG
TATTTCGGTTTTTGGGGCCGCGGGCGGCGACGGGGCCCGTGCGTCCCAGCGCACATGTTCGGCGAGGCGG
GGCCTGCGAGCGCGGCCACCGAGAATCGGACGGGGGTAGTCTCAAGCTGGCCGGCCTGCTCTGGTGCCTG
GCCTCGCGCCGCCGTGTATCGCCCCGCCCTGGGCGGCAAGGCTGGCCCGGTCGGCACCAGTTGCGTGAGC
GGAAAGATGGCCGCTTCCCGGCCCTGCTGCAGGGAGCTCAAAATGGAGGACGCGGCGCTCGGGAGAGCGG
GCGGGTGAGTCACCCACACAAAGGAAAAGGGCCTTTCCGTCCTCAGCCGTCGCTTCATGTGACTCCACGG
AGTACCGGGCGCCGTCCAGGCACCTCGATTAGTTCTCGAGCTTTTGGAGTACGTCGTCTTTAGGTTGGGG
GGAGGGGTTTTATGCGATGGAGTTTCCCCACACTGAGTGGGTGGAGACTGAAGTTAGGCCAGCTTGGCAC
TTGATGTAATTCTCCTTGGAATTTGCCCTTTTTGAGTTTGGATCTTGGTTCATTCTCAAGCCTCAGACAG
TGGTTCAAAGTTTTTTTCTTCCATTTCAGGTGTCGTGAGGCTAGCACCGCCACCATGGGGGAACCCCGGG
CTGGGGCCGCCCTGGACGATGGCAGCGGCTGGACGGGCAGTGAGGAAGGCAGTGAGGAGGGTACCGGCGG
CAGTGAGGGGGCTGGGGGTGACGGGGGCCCGGATGCAGAGGGGGTGTGGAGCCCAGACATTGAGCAGAGC
TTCCAGGAGGCCCTGGCCATCTATCCACCCTGCGGCCGCCGGAAAATAATTTTGTCTGATGAAGGCAAGA
TGTATGGTCGGAATGAACTGATCGCCCGCTACATCAAGCTGAGAACGGGGAAGACCCGAACTCGAAAACA
GGTTTCTAGTCACATCCAGGTTTTGGCCCGAAGGAAATCAAGGGAAATCCAGTCCAAGTTGAAGGCTCTG
AACGTGGACCAGGTTTCCAAGGACAAGGCTTTCCAGACAATGGCAACCATGTCCTCTGCCCAGCTCATCT
CCGCGCCTTCTCTGCAGGCCAAACTGGGTCCCACTGGTCCTCAGGCCTCTGAGCTTTTCCAGTTTTGGTC
TGGAGGATCTGGGCCCCCCTGGAATGTTCCAGATGTGAAGCCATTCTCACAGACACCGTTCACCTTGTCA
CTGACTCCCCCATCTACTGACCTCCCAGGGTACGAGCCCCCCCAAGCCCTCTCACCCCTGCCCCCACCTA
CCCCATCGCCCCCAGCCTGGCAGGCTCGGGGCCTGGGCACCGCCCGGTTGCAGCTGGTAGAGTTCTCAGC
CTTCGTGGAACCGCCAGATGCAGTTGATTCTTACCAGAGGCACCTGTTCGTGCACATCAGCCAGCACTGC
CCCAGCCCCGGAGCGCCGCCGCTCGAGAGTGTGGACGTCCGGCAGATCTACGACAAATTCCCTGAGAAAA
AGGGTGGCCTCCGAGAGCTATATGATCGTGGCCCCCCCCATGCCTTCTTCCTGGTCAAGTTCTGGGCGGA
CCTGAACTGGGGCCCAAGTGGTGAGGAGGCAGGGGCCGGTGGCAGCATCAGCAGTGGTGGCTTCTACGGA
GTGAGCAGCCAGTATGAGAGCCTGGAACACATGACCCTCACCTGTTCCTCCAAGGTCTGCTCTTTTGGCA
AGCAGGTGGTGGAGAAGGTGGAGACGGAACGGGCCCAGCTGGAGGACGGCAGATTTGTGTACCGCCTGCT
GCGCTCGCCCATGTGCGAGTACCTGGTGAATTTCTTGCACAAGTTGCGGCAGCTGCCTGAGCGATACATG
ATGAACAGCGTCCTGGAAAACTTCACCATCCTCCAGGTGGTGACAAACAGAGACACCCAGGAACTGCTGC
TCTGCACCGCCTATGTCTTCGAGGTCTCCACCAGCGAGCGTGGGGCCCAGCATCACATTTACCGCCTGGT
CAGGGACTAGTAATGAACTAGTCCGTAACTTGAAAGTATTTCGATTTCTTGGCTTTATATATCTTGTGGA
AAGGACGACTGCCGGGTCTCATTCGTGCGTCAACGCGTTAAGTCGACAATCAACCTCTGGATTACAAAAT
TTGTGAAAGATTGACTGGTATTCTTAACTATGTTGCTCCTTTTACGCTATGTGGATACGCTGCTTTAATG
CCTTTGTATCATGCTATTGCTTCCCGTATGGCTTTCATTTTCTCCTCCTTGTATAAATCCTGGTTGCTGT
CTCTTTATGAGGAGTTGTGGCCCGTTGTCAGGCAACGTGGCGTGGTGTGCACTGTGTTTGCTGACGCAAC
CCCCACTGGTTGGGGCATTGCCACCACCTGTCAGCTCCTTTCCGGGACTTTCGCTTTCCCCCTCCCTATT
GCCACGGCGGAACTCATCGCCGCCTGCCTTGCCCGCTGCTGGACAGGGGCTCGGCTGTTGGGCACTGACA
ATTCCGTGGTGTTGTCGGGGAAATCATCGTCCTTTCCTTGGCTGCTCGCCTGTGTTGCCACCTGGATTCT
GCGCGGGACGTCCTTCTGCTACGTCCCTTCGGCCCTCAATCCAGCGGACCTTCCTTCCCGCGGCCTGCTG
CCGGCTCTGCGGCCTCTTCCGCGTCTTCGCCTTCGCCCTCAGACGAGTCGGATCTCCCTTTGGGCCGCCT
CCCCGCGTCGACTTTAAGACCAATGACTTACAAGGCAGCTGTAGATCTTAGCCACTTTTTAAAAGAAAAG
GGGGGACTGGAAGGGCTAATTCACTCCCAACGAAGACAAGATCTGCTTTTTGCTTGTACTGGGTCTCTCT
GGTTAGACCAGATCTGAGCCTGGGAGCTCTCTGGCTAACTAGGGAACCCACTGCTTAAGCCTCAATAAAG
CTTGCCTTGAGTGCTTCAAGTAGTGTGTGCCCGTCTGTTGTGTGACTCTGGTAACTAGAGATCCCTCAGA
CCCTTTTAGTCAGTGTGGAAAATCTCTAGCAGTACGTATAGTAGTTCATGTCATCTTATTATTCAGTATT
TATAACTTGCAAAGAAATGAATATCAGAGAGTGAGAGGAACTTGTTTATTGCAGCTTATAATGGTTACAA
ATAAAGCAATAGCATCACAAATTTCACAAATAAAGCATTTTTTTCACTGCATTCTAGTTGTGGTTTGTCC
AAACTCATCAATGTATCTTATCATGTCTGGCTCTAGCTATCCCGCCCCTAACTCCGCCCATCCCGCCCCT
AACTCCGCCCAGTTCCGCCCATTCTCCGCCCCATGGCTGACTAATTTTTTTTATTTATGCAGAGGCCGAG
GCCGCCTCGGCCTCTGAGCTATTCCAGAAGTAGTGAGGAGGCTTTTTTGGAGGCCTAGGGACGTACCCAA
TTCGCCCTATAGTGAGTCGTATTACGCGCGCTCACTGGCCGTCGTTTTACAACGTCGTGACTGGGAAAAC
CCTGGCGTTACCCAACTTAATCGCCTTGCAGCACATCCCCCTTTCGCCAGCTGGCGTAATAGCGAAGAGG
CCCGCACCGATCGCCCTTCCCAACAGTTGCGCAGCCTGAATGGCGAATGGG
[124 nt withheld, positions 7052-7175]
C
[91 nt withheld, positions 7177-7267]
A
[49 nt withheld, positions 7269-7317]
CCTTTGACGTTGGAGTCCACGTTCTTT
[37 nt withheld, positions 7345-7381]
ACCCTATCTCGGTCTATTCTTTTGATTTATAAGGGATTTTGCCGATTTCGGCCTATTGGTTAAAAAATGA
GCTGATTTAACAAAAATTTAACGCGAATTTTAACAAAATATTAACGCTTACAATTTAGGTGGCACTTTTC
GGGGAAATGTGCGCGGAACCCCTATTTGTTTATTTTTCTAAATACATTCAAATATGTATCCGCTCATGAG
ACAATAACCCTGATAAATGCTTCAATAATATTGAAAAAGGAAGAGTATGAGTATTCAACATTTCCGTGTC
GCCCTTATTCCCTTTTTTGCGGCATTTTGCCTTCCTGTTTTTGCTCACCCAGAAACGCTGGTGAAAGTAA
AAGATGCTGAAGATCAGTTGGGTGCACGAGTGGGTTACATCGAACTGGATCTCAACAGCGGTAAGATCCT
TGAGAGTTTTCGCCCCGAAGAACGTTTTCCAATGATGAGCACTTTTAAAGTTCTGCTATGTGGCGCGGTA
TTATCCCGTATTGACGCCGGGCAAGAGCAACTCGGTCGCCGCATACACTATTCTCAGAATGACTTGGTTG
AGTACTCACCAGTCACAGAAAAGCATCTTACGGATGGCATGACAGTAAGAGAATTATGCAGTGCTGCCAT
AACCATGAGTGATAACACTGCGGCCAACTTACTTCTGACAACGATCGGAGGACCGAAGGAGCTAACCGCT
TTTTTGCACAACATGGGGGATCATGTAACTCGCCTTGATCGTTGGGAACCGGAGCTGAATGAAGCCATAC
CAAACGACGAGCGTGACACCACGATGCCTGTAGCAATGGCAACAACGTTGCGCAAACTATTAACTGGCGA
ACTACTTACTCTAGCTTCCCGGCAACAATTAATAGACTGGATGGAGGCGGATAAAGTTGCAGGACCACTT
CTGCGCTCGGCCCTTCCGGCTGGCTGGTTTATTGCTGATAAATCTGGAGCCGGTGAGCGTGGGTCTCGCG
GTATCATTGCAGCACTGGGGCCAGATGGTAAGCCCTCCCGTATCGTAGTTATCTACACGACGGGGAGTCA
GGCAACTATGGATGAACGAAATAGACAGATCGCTGAGATAGGTGCCTCACTGATTAAGCATTGGTAACTG
TCAGACCAAGTTTACTCATATATACTTTAGATTGATTTAAAACTTCATTTTTAATTTAAAAGGATCTAGG
TGAAGATCCTTTTTGATAATCTCATGACCAAAATCCCTTAACGTGAGTTTTCGTTCCACTGAGCGTCAGA
CCCCGTAGAAAAGATCAAAGGATCTTCTTGAGATCCTTTTTTTCTGCGCGTAATCTGCTGCTTGCAAACA
AAAAAACCACCGCTACCAGCGGTGGTTTGTTTGCCGGATCAAGAGCTACCAACTCTTTTTCCGAAGGTAA
CTGGCTTCAGCAGAGCGCAGATACCAAATACTGTTCTTCTAGTGTAGCCGTAGTTAGGCCACCACTTCAA
GAACTCTGTAGCACCGCCTACATACCTCGCTCTGCTAATCCTGTTACCAGTGGCTGCTGCCAGTGGCGAT
AAGTCGTGTCTTACCGGGTTGGACTCAAGACGATAGTTACCGGATAAGGCGCAGCGGTCGGGCTGAACGG
GGGGTTCGTGCACACAGCCCAGCTTGGAGCGAACGACCTACACCGAACTGAGATACCTACAGCGTGAGCT
ATGAGAAAGCGCCACGCTTCCCGAAGGGAGAAAGGCGGACAGGTATCCGGTAAGCGGCAGGGTCGGAACA
GGAGAGCGCACGAGGGAGCTTCCAGGGGGAAACGCCTGGTATCTTTATAGTCCTGTCGGGTTTCGCCACC
TCTGACTTGAGCGTCGATTTTTGTGATGCTCGTCAGGGGGGCGGAGCCTATGGAAAAACGCCAGCAACGC
GGCCTTTTTACGGTTCCTGGCCTTTTGCTGGCCTTTTGCTCACATGTTCTTTCCTGCGTTATCCCCTGAT
TCTGTGGATAACCGTATTACCGCCTTTGAGTGAGCTGATACCGCTCGCCGCAGCCGAACGACCGAGCGCA
GCGAGTCAGTGAGCGAGGAAGCGGAAGAGCGCCCAATACGCAAACCGCCTCTCCCCGCGCGTTGGCCGAT
TCATTAATGCAGCTGGCACGACAGGTTTCCCGACTGGAAAGCGGGCAGTGAGCGCAACGCAATTAATGTG
AGTTAGCTCACTCATTAGGCACCCCAGGCTTTACACTTTATGCTTCCGGCTCGTATGTTGTGTGGAATTG
TGAGCGGATAACAATTTCACACAGGAAACAGCTATGACCATGATTACGCCAAGCGCGCAATTAACCCTCA
CTAAAGGGAACAAAAGCTGGAGCTGCAAGC
Features (pLannotate 1.2.2; 31 found; start..end, strand, type, name):
      5..231     +  promoter       RSV promoter: Rous sarcoma virus enhancer/promoter
    232..412     +  LTR            5' LTR (truncated): truncated 5' long terminal repeat (LTR) from HIV-1
    459..584     +  misc_feature   HIV-1 Ψ: packaging signal of human immunodeficiency virus type 1
    568..931     +  CDS            HIV-1 gag (fragment): gag protein from human immunodeficiency virus 1; gag
   1077..1310    +  misc_feature   RRE: The Rev response element (RRE) of HIV-1 allows for Rev-dependent mRNA export from the nucleus to the cytoplasm.
   1687..1713    +  CDS            Rev (fragment): human immunodeficiency virus 1 (HIV-1) Rev protein; rev; enhances nuclear export of unspliced and incompletely spliced viral mRNAs
   1720..1743    +  promoter       SV40 promoter (fragment): SV40 early promoter
   1744..1815    +  promoter       SV40 promoter (fragment): SV40 enhancer and early promoter
   1839..1974    +  rep_origin     SV40 ori: SV40 origin of replication
   2020..2616    +  CDS            PuroR (fragment): puromycin N-acetyltransferase; pac from Streptomyces; confers resistance to puromycin
   2665..2782    +  misc_feature   cPPT/CTS: central polypurine tract and central termination sequence of HIV-1
   2847..2913    +  CDS            small t antigen (fragment): SV40 (simian virus 40) small t antigen
   2920..4098    +  promoter       EF-1α promoter: strong constitutive promoter for human elongation factor EF-1α
   4115..5467    +  CDS            TEAD2: TEAD2_HUMAN - Also known as TEF4. Experimental evidence at protein level: Swiss-Prot protein existence level 1. Transcription factor which plays a key role in the Hippo signaling pathway, a pathway involved in organ size control and tumor suppression by restricting proliferation and promoting apoptosis. The core of this pathway is composed of a kinase cascade wherein MST1/MST2, in complex with its regulatory protein SAV1, phosphorylates and activates LATS1/2 in complex with its regulatory protein MOB1, which in turn phosphorylates and inactivates YAP1 oncoprotein and WWTR1/TAZ. Acts by mediati
   5483..5536    +  promoter       U6 promoter (fragment): RNA polymerase III promoter for human U6 snRNA
   5578..6166    +  misc_feature   WPRE: woodchuck hepatitis virus posttranscriptional regulatory element
   6217..6236    +  misc_feature   cPPT/CTS (fragment): central polypurine tract and central termination sequence of HIV-1
   6238..6471    +  LTR            3' LTR (ΔU3): self-inactivating 3' long terminal repeat (LTR) from HIV-1
   6549..6670    +  polyA_signal   SV40 poly(A) signal: SV40 polyadenylation signal
   6710..6845    +  rep_origin     SV40 ori: SV40 origin of replication
   6866..6884    -  promoter       T7 promoter: promoter for bacteriophage T7 RNA polymerase
   6892..7047    +  CDS            lacZα (fragment): LacZα fragment of β-galactosidase; lacZ fragment
   7052..7480    +  rep_origin     f1 ori (sequence partly withheld): f1 bacteriophage origin of replication; arrow indicates direction of (+) strand synthesis
   7533..7637    +  promoter       AmpR promoter: bla
   7638..8498    +  CDS            AmpR: β-lactamase; bla; confers resistance to ampicillin, carbenicillin, and related antibiotics
   8669..9257    +  rep_origin     ori: high-copy-number ColE1/pMB1/pBR322/pUC origin of replication
   9440..9532    +  CDS            lacI (fragment): lac repressor; lacI; The lac repressor binds to the lac operator to inhibit transcription in E. coli. This inhibition can be relieved by adding lactose or isopropyl-β-D-thiogalactopyranoside (IPTG).
   9545..9566    +  protein_bind   CAP binding site: CAP binding activates transcription in the presence of cAMP. E. coli catabolite activator protein
   9581..9611    +  promoter       lac promoter: promoter for the E. coli lac operon
   9619..9635    +  protein_bind   lac operator: The lac repressor binds to the lac operator to inhibit transcription in E. coli. This inhibition can be relieved by adding lactose or isopropyl-β-D-thiogalactopyranoside (IPTG). lac repressor encoded by lacI
   9680..9698    +  promoter       T3 promoter: promoter for bacteriophage T3 RNA polymerase
