[The description below was written by a language model from this plasmid's Addgene catalogue record and pLannotate feature annotations shown in this document.]
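Description:
TFORF2689 is a lentiviral mammalian expression plasmid built on the pLX_TRC317 backbone, carrying the human transcription factor TEAD2 (also known as TEF-4 or ETF) as an overexpression ORF. It belongs to a barcoded transcription factor ORF collection in which each clone carries a unique 24-bp barcode, so that the transcription factor delivered to a cell can be identified in pooled screens. The barcode itself is not annotated in the feature table. In bacteria the plasmid is maintained through a high-copy ColE1/pUC-type origin and ampicillin resistance (AmpR). An f1 origin and remnants of a lac/T3/T7 cloning region are also present in the backbone. The depositor notes that the plasmid may recombine, as lentiviral vectors with repeated LTRs often do.

The viral portion has a third-generation layout. An RSV promoter drives a truncated HIV-1 5' LTR, followed by the Ψ packaging signal with a gag fragment, the Rev response element for nuclear export of the genomic RNA, and a cPPT/CTS. It ends in a self-inactivating ΔU3 3' LTR, with an SV40 polyadenylation signal downstream. Two expression units lie between the LTRs. An SV40 early promoter/origin region drives puromycin N-acetyltransferase for selection of transduced cells. Downstream, a full EF-1α promoter drives the TEAD2 coding sequence, which is followed by a WPRE that enhances transcript stability and expression. The short U6 promoter fragment annotated between the ORF and the WPRE is probably only a partial sequence match, and the record assigns it no function.

TEAD2 is a DNA-binding effector of the Hippo pathway. The construct is intended for stable, constitutive TEAD2 overexpression after lentiviral transduction, individually or in pooled transcription factor screens such as directed-differentiation studies.
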