Addgene plasmid #144148: TFORF2689
Purpose: Lentiviral vector for overexpressing transcription factor ORFs with unique 24-bp barcodes. Barcodes facilitate identification of transcription factors in pooled screens.
Depositing lab: Feng Zhang. Depositing organization: Broad Institute. Publication: A transcription factor atlas of directed differentiation. Joung J, Ma S, Tay T, Geiger-Schuller KR, Kirchgatterer PC, Verdine VK, Guo B, Arias-Garcia MA, Allen WE, Singh A, Kuksenko O, Abudayyeh OO, Gootenberg JS, Fu Z, Macrae RK, Buenrostro JD, Regev A, Zhang F. Cell. 2023 Jan 5;186(1):209-229.e26. doi: 10.1016/j.cell.2022.11.026. PubMed 36608654.
Backbone
  Vector backbone: pLX_TRC317
  Backbone manufacturer: Broad Institute Genetic Perturbation Platform
  Backbone size w/o insert (bp): 8264
  Vector type: Mammalian Expression, Lentiviral
  Selectable markers: Puromycin
Growth in bacteria
  Bacterial resistance: Ampicillin, 100 μg/mL
  Growth temperature: 37°C
  Growth strain: NEB Stable
  Copy number: High Copy
Gene/Insert
  Gene/Insert name: TEAD2
  Species: H. sapiens (human)
  Insert size (bp): 1457
  Entrez Gene: TEAD2 (a.k.a. ETF, TEAD-2, TEF-4, TEF4)
  Promoter: EF1a
  Cloning method: Unknown
  Sequencing primers: 5′ GGGTGGAGACTGAAGTTAGGCCAG; 3′ CACATAGCGTAAAAGGAGCAACATAG
Terms and licenses: Academic/Nonprofit Terms; Industry Terms: Not Available to Industry
Depositor comments: NM_001256661,NM_001256660,XM_006723424,ENST00000598810,ENST00000593945 . The transcription factor ORF portion of this plasmid was synthesized by Genewiz. Please test multiple small colonies in case of plasmid recombination. To make this collection available in a timely manner, a portion of this collection was not fully sequenced by Addgene. If an Addgene verified full plasmid sequence is not available, please contact us prior to placing an order to request the full sequence.
How to cite: TFORF2689 was a gift from Feng Zhang (Addgene plasmid # 144148 ; http://n2t.net/addgene:144148 ; RRID:Addgene_144148)
