>Addgene plasmid #144148 | TFORF2689 | depositor partial sequence | sequence record 284568 | Insert
ACCGCCACCATGGGGGAACCCCGGGCTGGGGCCGCCCTGGACGATGGCAGCGGCTGGACGGGCAGTGAGG
AAGGCAGTGAGGAGGGTACCGGCGGCAGTGAGGGGGCTGGGGGTGACGGGGGCCCGGATGCAGAGGGGGT
GTGGAGCCCAGACATTGAGCAGAGCTTCCAGGAGGCCCTGGCCATCTATCCACCCTGCGGCCGCCGGAAA
ATAATTTTGTCTGATGAAGGCAAGATGTATGGTCGGAATGAACTGATCGCCCGCTACATCAAGCTGAGAA
CGGGGAAGACCCGAACTCGAAAACAGGTTTCTAGTCACATCCAGGTTTTGGCCCGAAGGAAATCAAGGGA
AATCCAGTCCAAGTTGAAGGCTCTGAACGTGGACCAGGTTTCCAAGGACAAGGCTTTCCAGACAATGGCA
ACCATGTCCTCTGCCCAGCTCATCTCCGCGCCTTCTCTGCAGGCCAAACTGGGTCCCACTGGTCCTCAGG
CCTCTGAGCTTTTCCAGTTTTGGTCTGGAGGATCTGGGCCCCCCTGGAATGTTCCAGATGTGAAGCCATT
CTCACAGACACCGTTCACCTTGTCACTGACTCCCCCATCTACTGACCTCCCAGGGTACGAGCCCCCCCAA
GCCCTCTCACCCCTGCCCCCACCTACCCCATCGCCCCCAGCCTGGCAGGCTCGGGGCCTGGGCACCGCCC
GGTTGCAGCTGGTAGAGTTCTCAGCCTTCGTGGAACCGCCAGATGCAGTTGATTCTTACCAGAGGCACCT
GTTCGTGCACATCAGCCAGCACTGCCCCAGCCCCGGAGCGCCGCCGCTCGAGAGTGTGGACGTCCGGCAG
ATCTACGACAAATTCCCTGAGAAAAAGGGTGGCCTCCGAGAGCTATATGATCGTGGCCCCCCCCATGCCT
TCTTCCTGGTCAAGTTCTGGGCGGACCTGAACTGGGGCCCAAGTGGTGAGGAGGCAGGGGCCGGTGGCAG
CATCAGCAGTGGTGGCTTCTACGGAGTGAGCAGCCAGTATGAGAGCCTGGAACACATGACCCTCACCTGT
TCCTCCAAGGTCTGCTCTTTTGGCAAGCAGGTGGTGGAGAAGGTGGAGACGGAACGGGCCCAGCTGGAGG
ACGGCAGATTTGTGTACCGCCTGCTGCGCTCGCCCATGTGCGAGTACCTGGTGAATTTCTTGCACAAGTT
GCGGCAGCTGCCTGAGCGATACATGATGAACAGCGTCCTGGAAAACTTCACCATCCTCCAGGTGGTGACA
AACAGAGACACCCAGGAACTGCTGCTCTGCACCGCCTATGTCTTCGAGGTCTCCACCAGCGAGCGTGGGG
CCCAGCATCACATTTACCGCCTGGTCAGGGACTAGTAATGAACTAGTCCGTAACTTGAAAGTATTTCGAT
TTCTTGGCTTTATATATCTTGTGGAAAGGACGACTGCCGGGTCTCATTCGTGCGTCA
