>Addgene plasmid #144148 | TFORF2689 | depositor partial sequence | sequence record 284569 | Barcode
CTGCCGGGTCTCATTCGTGCGTCA
